>Addgene plasmid #204571 | phAG-MCL-CDK5RAP3 | addgene full sequence | sequence record 403733 | Addgene NGS Result
ATGGTGAGCGTGATCAAGCCCGAGATGAAGATCAAGCTGTGCATGAGGGGCACCGTGAACGGCCACAACT
TCGTGATCGAGGGCGAGGGCAAGGGCAACCCCTACGAGGGCACCCAGATCCTGGACCTGAACGTGACCGA
GGGCGCCCCCCTGCCCTTCGCCTACGACATCCTGACCACCGTGTTCCAGTACGGCAACAGGGCCTTCACC
AAGTACCCCGCCGACATCCAGGACTACTTCAAGCAGACCTTCCCCGAGGGCTACCACTGGGAGAGGAGCA
TGACCTACGAGGACCAGGGCATCTGCACCGCCACCAGCAACATCAGCATGAGGGGCGACTGCTTCTTCTA
CGACATCAGGTTCGACGGCGTGAACTTCCCCCCCAACGGCCCCGTGATGCAGAAGAAGACCCTGAAGTGG
GAGCCCAGCACCGAGAAGATGTACGTGAGGGACGGCGTGCTGAAGGGCGACGTGAACATGGCCCTGCTGC
TGGAGGGCGGCGGCCACTACAGGTGCGACTTCAAGACCACCTACAAGGCCAAGAAGGACGTGAGGCTGCC
CGACTACCACTTCGTGGACCACAGGATCGAGATCCTGAAGCACGACAAGGACTACAACAAGGTGAAGCTG
TACGAGAACGCCGTGGCCAGGTACAGCATGCTGCCCAGCCAGGCCAAGACCGGTAATTCCGCTGACGGCG
GCGGAGGATCGGGTGGTAGTGGTGGTTCAGGAGGAGGATCGACCCAAGGAGGATCCATGGAGGACCATCA
GCACGTGCCCATCGACATCCAGACCAGCAAGCTGCTCGATTGGCTGGTGGACAGAAGGCACTGCAGCCTG
AAATGGCAGAGTCTGGTGCTGACGATCCGCGAGAAGATCAATGCTGCCATCCAGGACATGCCAGAGAGCG
AAGAGATCGCCCAGCTGCTGTCTGGGTCCTACATTCACTACTTTCACTGCCTAAGAATCCTGGACCTTCT
CAAAGGCACAGAGGCCTCCACGAAGAATATTTTTGGCCGATACTCTTCACAGCGGATGAAGGATTGGCAG
GAGATTATAGCTCTGTATGAGAAGGACAACACCTACTTAGTGGAACTCTCTAGCCTCCTGGTTCGGAATG
TCAACTATGAGATCCCCTCACTGAAGAAGCAGATTGCCAAGTGCCAGCAGCTGCAGCAAGAATACAGCCG
CAAGGAGGAGGAGTGCCAGGCAGGGGCTGCCGAGATGCGGGAGCAGTTCTACCACTCCTGCAAGCAGTAT
GGCATCACGGGCGAAAATGTCCGAGGAGAACTGCTGGCCCTGGTGAAGGACCTGCCGAGTCAGCTGGCTG
AGATTGGGGCAGCGGCTCAGCAGTCCCTGGGGGAAGCCATTGACGTGTACCAGGCGTCTGTGGGGTTTGT
GTGTGAGAGCCCCACAGAGCAGGTGTTGCCAATGCTGCGGTTCGTGCAGAAGCGGGGAAACTCAACGGTG
TACGAGTGGAGGACAGGGACAGAGCCCTCTGTGGTGGAACGACCCCACCTCGAGGAGCTTCCTGAGCAGG
TGGCAGAAGATGCGATTGACTGGGGCGACTTTGGGGTAGAGGCAGTGTCTGAGGGGACTGACTCTGGCAT
CTCTGCCGAGGCTGCTGGAATCGACTGGGGCATCTTCCCGGAATCAGATTCAAAGGATCCTGGAGGTGAT
GGGATAGACTGGGGAGACGATGCTGTTGCTTTGCAGATCACAGTGCTGGAAGCAGGAACCCAGGCTCCAG
AAGGTGTTGCCAGGGGCCCAGATGCCCTGACACTGCTTGAATACACTGAGACCCGGAATCAGTTCCTTGA
TGAGCTCATGGAGCTTGAGATCTTCTTAGCCCAGAGAGCAGTGGAGTTGAGTGAGGAGGCAGATGTCCTG
TCTGTGAGCCAGTTCCAGCTGGCTCCAGCCATCCTGCAGGGCCAGACCAAAGAGAAGATGGTTACCATGG
TGTCAGTGCTGGAGGATCTGATTGGCAAGCTTACCAGTCTTCAGCTGCAACACCTGTTTATGATCCTGGC
CTCACCAAGGTATGTGGACCGAGTGACTGAATTCCTCCAGCAAAAGCTGAAGCAGTCCCAGCTGCTGGCT
TTGAAGAAAGAGCTGATGGTGCAGAAGCAGCAGGAGGCACTTGAGGAGCAGGCGGCTCTGGAGCCTAAGC
TGGACCTGCTACTGGAGAAGACCAAGGAGCTGCAGAAGCTGATTGAAGCTGACATCTCCAAGAGGTACAG
CGGGCGCCCTGTGAACCTGATGGGAACCTCTCTGTGACTCGAGAACAAAGCTTGAATAAGCGGCCGCGAC
TCTAGATCATAATCAGCCATACCACATTTGTAGAGGTTTTACTTGCTTTAAAAAACCTCCCACACCTCCC
CCTGAACCTGAAACATAAAATGAATGCAATTGTTGTTGTTAACTTGTTTATTGCAGCTTATAATGGTTAC
AAATAAAGCAATAGCATCACAAATTTCACAAATAAAGCATTTTTTTCACTGCATTCTAGTTGTGGTTTGT
CCAAACTCATCAATGTATCTTAAGGCGTAAATTGTAAGCGTTAATATTTTGTTAAAATTCGCGTTAAATT
TTTGTTAAATCAGCTCATTTTTTAACCAATAGGCCGAAATCGGCAAAATCCCTTATAAATCAAAAGAATA
GACCGAGATAGGGT
[37 nt withheld, positions 2675-2711]
AAAGAACGTGGACTCCAACGTCAAAGG
[49 nt withheld, positions 2739-2787]
T
[91 nt withheld, positions 2789-2879]
G
[124 nt withheld, positions 2881-3004]
CAGGTGGCACTTTTCGGGGAAATGTGCGCGGAACCCCTATTTGTTTATTTTTCTAAATACATTCAAATAT
GTATCCGCTCATGAGACAATAACCCTGATAAATGCTTCAATAATATTGAAAAAGGAAGAGTCCTGAGGCG
GAAAGAACCAGCTGTGGAATGTGTGTCAGTTAGGGTGTGGAAAGTCCCCAGGCTCCCCAGCAGGCAGAAG
TATGCAAAGCATGCATCTCAATTAGTCAGCAACCAGGTGTGGAAAGTCCCCAGGCTCCCCAGCAGGCAGA
AGTATGCAAAGCATGCATCTCAATTAGTCAGCAACCATAGTCCCGCCCCTAACTCCGCCCATCCCGCCCC
TAACTCCGCCCAGTTCCGCCCATTCTCCGCCCCATGGCTGACTAATTTTTTTTATTTATGCAGAGGCCGA
GGCCGCCTCGGCCTCTGAGCTATTCCAGAAGTAGTGAGGAGGCTTTTTTGGAGGCCTAGGCTTTTGCAAA
GATCATCAAGAGACAGGATGAGGATCGTTTCGCATGATTGAACAAGATGGATTGCACGCAGGTTCTCCGG
CCGCTTGGGTGGAGAGGCTATTCGGCTATGACTGGGCACAACAGACAATCGGCTGCTCTGATGCCGCCGT
GTTCCGGCTGTCAGCGCAGGGGCGCCCGGTTCTTTTTGTCAAGACCGACCTGTCCGGTGCCCTGAATGAA
CTGCAAGACGAGGCAGCGCGGCTATCGTGGCTGGCCACGACGGGCGTTCCTTGCGCAGCTGTGCTCGACG
TTGTCACTGAAGCGGGAAGGGACTGGCTGCTATTGGGCGAAGTGCCGGGGCAGGATCTCCTGTCATCTCA
CCTTGCTCCTGCCGAGAAAGTATCCATCATGGCTGATGCAATGCGGCGGCTGCATACGCTTGATCCGGCT
ACCTGCCCATTCGACCACCAAGCGAAACATCGCATCGAGCGAGCACGTACTCGGATGGAAGCCGGTCTTG
TCGATCAGGATGATCTGGACGAAGAGCATCAGGGGCTCGCGCCAGCCGAACTGTTCGCCAGGCTCAAGGC
GAGCATGCCCGACGGCGAGGATCTCGTCGTGACCCATGGCGATGCCTGCTTGCCGAATATCATGGTGGAA
AATGGCCGCTTTTCTGGATTCATCGACTGTGGCCGGCTGGGTGTGGCGGACCGCTATCAGGACATAGCGT
TGGCTACCCGTGATATTGCTGAAGAGCTTGGCGGCGAATGGGCTGACCGCTTCCTCGTGCTTTACGGTAT
CGCCGCTCCCGATTCGCAGCGCATCGCCTTCTATCGCCTTCTTGACGAGTTCTTCTGAGCGGGACTCTGG
GGTTCGAAATGACCGACCAAGCGACGCCCAACCTGCCATCACGAGATTTCGATTCCACCGCCGCCTTCTA
TGAAAGGTTGGGCTTCGGAATCGTTTTCCGGGACGCCGGCTGGATGATCCTCCAGCGCGGGGATCTCATG
CTGGAGTTCTTCGCCCACCCTAGGGGGAGGCTAACTGAAACACGGAAGGAGACAATACCGGAAGGAACCC
GCGCTATGACGGCAATAAAAAGACAGAATAAAACGCACGGTGTTGGGTCGTTTGTTCATAAACGCGGGGT
TCGGTCCCAGGGCTGGCACTCTGTCGATACCCCACCGAGACCCCATTGGGGCCAATACGCCCGCGTTTCT
TCCTTTTCCCCACCCCACCCCCCAAGTTCGGGTGAAGGCCCAGGGCTCGCAGCCAACGTCGGGGCGGCAG
GCCCTGCCATAGCCTCAGGTTACTCATATATACTTTAGATTGATTTAAAACTTCATTTTTAATTTAAAAG
GATCTAGGTGAAGATCCTTTTTGATAATCTCATGACCAAAATCCCTTAACGTGAGTTTTCGTTCCACTGA
GCGTCAGACCCCGTAGAAAAGATCAAAGGATCTTCTTGAGATCCTTTTTTTCTGCGCGTAATCTGCTGCT
TGCAAACAAAAAAACCACCGCTACCAGCGGTGGTTTGTTTGCCGGATCAAGAGCTACCAACTCTTTTTCC
GAAGGTAACTGGCTTCAGCAGAGCGCAGATACCAAATACTGTTCTTCTAGTGTAGCCGTAGTTAGGCCAC
CACTTCAAGAACTCTGTAGCACCGCCTACATACCTCGCTCTGCTAATCCTGTTACCAGTGGCTGCTGCCA
GTGGCGATAAGTCGTGTCTTACCGGGTTGGACTCAAGACGATAGTTACCGGATAAGGCGCAGCGGTCGGG
CTGAACGGGGGGTTCGTGCACACAGCCCAGTTTGGAGCGAACGACCTACACCGAACTGAGATACCTACAG
CGTGAGCTATGAGAAAGCGCCACGCTTCCCGAAGGGAGAAAGGCGGACAGGTATCCGGTAAGCGGCAGGG
TCGGAACAGGAGAGCGCACGAGGGAGCTTCCAGGGGGAAACGCCTGGTATCTTTATAGTCCTGTCGGGTT
TCGCCACCTCTGACTTGAGCGTCGATTTTTGTGATGCTCGTCAGGGGGGCGGAGCCTATGGAAAAACGCC
AGCAACGCGGCCTTTTTACGGTTCCTGGCCTTTTGCTGGCCTTTTGCTCACATGTTCTTTCCTGCGTTAT
CCCCTGATTCTGTGGATAACCGTATTACCGCCATGCATTAGTTATTAATAGTAATCAATTACGGGGTCAT
TAGTTCATAGCCCATATATGGAGTTCCGCGTTACATAACTTACGGTAAATGGCCCGCCTGGCTGACCGCC
CAACGACCCCCGCCCATTGACGTCAATAATGACGTATGTTCCCATAGTAACGCCAATAGGGACTTTCCAT
TGACGTCAATGGGTGGAGTATTTACGGTAAACTGCCCACTTGGCAGTACATCAAGTGTATCATATGCCAA
GTACGCCCCCTATTGACGTCAATGACGGTAAATGGCCCGCCTGGCATTATGCCCAGTACATGACCTTATG
GGACTTTCCTACTTGGCAGTACATCTACGTATTAGTCATCGCTATTACCATGGTGATGCGGTTTTGGCAG
TACATCAATGGGCGTGGATAGCGGTTTGACTCACGGGGATTTCCAAGTCTCCACCCCATTGACGTCAATG
GGAGTTTGTTTTGGCACCAAAATCAACGGGACTTTCCAAAATGTCGTAACAACTCCGCCCCATTGACGCA
AATGGGCGGTAGGCGTGTACGGTGGGAGGTCTATATAAGCAGAGCTGGTTTAGTGAACCGTCAGATCCGC
TAGCATTGCCACC
Features (pLannotate 1.2.2; 14 found; start..end, strand, type, name):
      7..678     +  CDS            AzamiGreen: AzamiGreen is a basic (constitutively fluorescent) green fluorescent protein published in 2003, derived from Galaxea fascicularis. It has low acid sensitivity.
    757..2274    +  CDS            CDK5RAP3: CK5P3_HUMAN - Also known as IC53 From Homo sapiens (Human).
   2315..2398    +  CDS            large T antigen (fragment): large T antigen from SV40 (simian virus 40)
   2421..2542    +  polyA_signal   SV40 poly(A) signal: SV40 polyadenylation signal
   2576..3004    -  rep_origin     f1 ori (sequence partly withheld): f1 bacteriophage origin of replication; arrow indicates direction of (+) strand synthesis
   3031..3135    +  promoter       AmpR promoter: bla
   3137..3494    +  promoter       SV40 promoter: SV40 enhancer and early promoter
   3528..4322    +  CDS            NeoR/KanR: aminoglycoside phosphotransferase from Tn5; aph(3')-II (or nptII); confers resistance to neomycin, kanamycin, and G418 (Geneticin®)
   4343..4495    +  CDS            ble (fragment): BLE_KLEPN - Experimental evidence at protein level: Swiss-Prot protein existence level 1. Binding protein with a strong affinity to the bleomycin family of antibiotics. Binds to CL990; an antimitotic-antibiotic compound. From Klebsiella pneumoniae.
   4554..4601    +  polyA_signal   HSV TK poly(A) signal: herpes simplex virus thymidine kinase polyadenylation signal (Cole and Stacy, 1985)
   4692..4708    -  polyA_signal   bGH poly(A) signal (fragment): bovine growth hormone polyadenylation signal
   4930..5518    +  rep_origin     ori: high-copy-number ColE1/pMB1/pBR322/pUC origin of replication
   5693..5996    +  enhancer       CMV enhancer: human cytomegalovirus immediate early enhancer
   5997..6200    +  promoter       CMV promoter: human cytomegalovirus (CMV) immediate early promoter
