[The description below was written by a language model from this plasmid's Addgene catalogue record and pLannotate feature annotations shown in this document.]
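Description:
phAG-MCL-CDK5RAP3 is a mammalian expression plasmid of about 6.2 kb, built on the phAG-MCL backbone, that produces human CDK5RAP3 fused to a humanized Azami-Green (hAG) fluorescent tag. In the circular map, the CMV enhancer and immediate-early promoter sit directly upstream of the Azami-Green coding sequence, which is followed after a short linker region by the full CDK5RAP3 open reading frame (annotated as matching the human protein, also known as IC53). The tag is therefore at the N-terminus of the fusion. The record lists no mutations in the insert. Transcripts are terminated by an SV40 polyadenylation signal; the short "large T antigen" fragment annotated just before it is most likely part of that SV40-derived terminator region rather than a functional element. The catalogue's Entrez Gene field names AMY2A, which conflicts with both the insert name and the sequence annotation and appears to be a database error.

The plasmid replicates in E. coli at high copy from a ColE1/pUC-type origin and is selected with kanamycin. A single NeoR/KanR (Tn5 aminoglycoside phosphotransferase) gene is driven by tandem bacterial (bla) and SV40 early promoters and ends in an HSV TK poly(A) signal, so it confers kanamycin resistance in bacteria and can support G418 selection in mammalian cells. An f1 origin is also present, and the small ble and bGH poly(A) fragments look like backbone remnants. The stated purpose is expression of hAG-tagged CDK5RAP3 in mammalian cells. The associated study concerns the UFM1 conjugation system and ER-phagy, but the record does not state the specific assay in which the fusion was used.
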