Addgene plasmid #204571: phAG-MCL-CDK5RAP3
Purpose: Expresses hAG-tagged CDK5RAP3 in mammalian cells
Depositing lab: Masaaki Komatsu. Depositing organization: Juntendo University. Publication: The UFM1 system regulates ER-phagy through the ufmylation of CYB5R3. Ishimura R, El-Gowily AH, Noshiro D, Komatsu-Hirota S, Ono Y, Shindo M, Hatta T, Abe M, Uemura T, Lee-Okada HC, Mohamed TM, Yokomizo T, Ueno T, Sakimura K, Natsume T, Sorimachi H, Inada T, Waguri S, Noda NN, Komatsu M. Nat Commun. 2022 Dec 21;13(1):7857. doi: 10.1038/s41467-022-35501-0. PubMed 36543799.
Backbone
  Vector backbone: phAG-MCL
  Vector type: Mammalian Expression
Growth in bacteria
  Bacterial resistance: Kanamycin, 50 μg/mL
  Growth temperature: 37°C
  Growth strain: DH5alpha
  Copy number: High Copy
Gene/Insert
  Gene/Insert name: CDK5RAP3
  Species: H. sapiens (human)
  Mutation: none
  Entrez Gene: AMY2A (a.k.a. AMY2, PA)
  Cloning method: Restriction Enzyme; 5′ cloning site Unknown (unknown if destroyed); 3′ cloning site Unknown (unknown if destroyed)
Terms and licenses: Academic/Nonprofit Terms; Industry Terms: Not Available to Industry
How to cite: phAG-MCL-CDK5RAP3 was a gift from Masaaki Komatsu (Addgene plasmid # 204571 ; http://n2t.net/addgene:204571 ; RRID:Addgene_204571)
